>Addgene plasmid #222723 | pNP561 | addgene full sequence | sequence record 440085 | Addgene NGS Result
GAATTCCGGATGAGCATTCATCAGGCGGGCAAGAATGTGAATAAAGGCCGGATAAAACTTGTGCTTATTT
TTCTTTACGGTCTTTAAAAAGGCCGTAATATCCAGCTGAACGGTCTGGTTATAGGTACATTGAGCAACTG
ACTGAAATGCCTCAAAATGTTCTTTACGATGCCATTGGGATATATCAACGGTGGTATATCCAGTGATTTT
TTTCTCCATTTTAGCTTCCTTAGCTCCTGAAAATCTCGATAACTCAAAAAATACGCCCGGTAGTGATCTT
ATTTCATTATGGTGAAAGTTGGAACCTCTTACGTGCCGATCAACGTCTCATTTTCGCCAAAAGTTGGCCC
AGGGCTTCCCGGTATCAACAGGGACACCAGGATTTATTTATTCTGCGAAGTGATCTTCCGTCACAGGTAT
TTATTCGGCGCAAAGTGCGTCGGGTGATGCTGCCAACTTACTGATTTAGTGTATGATGGTGTTTTTGAGG
TGCTCCAGTGGCTTCTGTTTCTATCAGCTGTCCCTCCTGTTCAGCTACTGACGGGGTGGTGCGTAACGGC
AAAAGCACCGCCGGACATCAGCGCTAGCGGAGTGTATACTGGCTTACTATGTTGGCACTGATGAGGGTGT
CAGTGAAGTGCTTCATGTGGCAGGAGAAAAAAGGCTGCACCGGTGCGTCAGCAGAATATGTGATACAGGA
TATATTCCGCTTCCTCGCTCACTGACTCGCTACGCTCGGTCGTTCGACTGCGGCGAGCGGAAATGGCTTA
CGAACGGGGCGGAGATTTCCTGGAAGATGCCAGGAAGATACTTAACAGGGAAGTGAGAGGGCCGCGGCAA
AGCCGTTTTTCCATAGGCTCCGCCCCCCTGACAAGCATCACGAAATCTGACGCTCAAATCAGTGGTGGCG
AAACCCGACAGGACTATAAAGATACCAGGCGTTTCCCCCTGGCGGCTCCCTCGTGCGCTCTCCTGTTCCT
GCCTTTCGGTTTACCGGTGTCATTCCGCTGTTATGGCCGCGTTTGTCTCATTCCACGCCTGACACTCAGT
TCCGGGTAGGCAGTTCGCTCCAAGCTGGACTGTATGCACGAACCCCCCGTTCAGTCCGACCGCTGCGCCT
TATCCGGTAACTATCGTCTTGAGTCCAACCCGGAAAGACATGCAAAAGCACCACTGGCAGCAGCCACTGG
TAATTGATTTAGAGGAGTTAGTCTTGAAGTCATGCGCCGGTTAAGGCTAAACTGAAAGGACAAGTTTTGG
TGACTGCGCTCCTCCAAGCCAGTTACCTCGGTTCAAAGAGTTGGTAGCTCAGAGAACCTTCGAAAAACCG
CCCTGCAAGGCGGTTTTTTCGTTTTCAGAGCAAGAGATTACGCGCAGACCAAAACGATCTCAAGAAGATC
ATCTTATTAATCAGATAAAATATTTCTAGATTTCAGTGCAATTTATCTCTTCAAATGTAGCACCTGAAGT
CAGCCCCATACGATATAAGTTGTAATTCTCATGTTTGACAGCTTATCATCGATAAGCTTGCCTAGAGACC
GGTGGCCATGGTCTCTAGGTAGTGCTCAGTATCTCTATCACTGATAGGGATGTCAATCTCTATCACTGAT
AGGGAGAAATTGTTATCCGCTCAGAGGGCACAATCCTATTCCGCGCTATCCGACAATCTCCAAGACATTA
GGTGGCTCGATCCCGCGAAATTAATACGACTCACTATAGGGGAATTGTGAGCGGATAACAATTCCCCTCT
AGAAATAATTTTGTTTAACTTTAAGAAGGAGATATACCATGGGAGACCATGGCCACCGGTCTCCTCGAGC
ACCACCACCACCACCACTGAGATCCGGCTGCTAACAAAGCCCGAAAGGAAGCTGAGTTGGCTGCTGCCAC
CGCTGAGCAATAACTAGCATAACCCCTTGGGGCCTCTAAACGGGTCTTGAGGGGTTTTTTGCTGAGTTCA
GTTCGGCGAGCGGAAATGGCTTACGAACGGGGCGGAGGGGCACCAATAACTGCCTTAAAAAAATTACGCC
CCGCCCTGCCACTCATCGCAGTACTGTTGTAATTCATTAAGCATTCTGCCGACATGGAAGCCATCACAAA
CGGCATGATGAACCTGAATCGCCAGCGGCATCAGCACCTTGTCGCCTTGCGTATAATATTTGCCCATGGT
GAAAACGGGGGCGAAGAAGTTGTCCATATTGGCCACGTTTAAATCAAAACTGGTGAAACTCACCCAGGGA
TTGGCTGAGACGAAAAACATATTCTCAATAAACCCTTTAGGGAAATAGGCCAGGTTTTCACCGTAACACG
CCACATCTTGCGAATATATGTGTAGAAACTGCCGGAAATCGTCGTGGTATTCACTCCAGAGCGATGAAAA
CGTTTCAGTTTGCTCATGGAAAACGGTGTAACAAGGGTGAACACTATCCCATATCACCAGCTCACCGTCT
TTCATTGCCATACG
Features (pLannotate 1.2.2; 14 found; start..end, strand, type, name):
    220..322     -  promoter       cat promoter: promoter of the E. coli cat gene encoding chloramphenicol acetyltransferase
    443..586     +  mobile_element IS1 (fragment): prokaryotic transposable element IS1
    705..760     -  rep_origin     RSF ori (fragment): Plasmids containing the RSF 1030 origin of replication can be propagated in E. coli cells that contain additional plasmids with compatible origins.
    848..1393    -  rep_origin     p15A ori: Plasmids containing the medium-copy-number p15A origin of replication can be propagated in E. coli cells that contain a second plasmid with the ColE1 origin.
   1505..1529    +  promoter       tet promoter (fragment): E. coli promoter for tetracycline efflux protein gene
   1562..1615    -  promoter       PLtetO-1 promoter (fragment): modified phage lambda PL promoter with tet operator sites (Lutz and Bujard, 1997)
   1618..1633    -  protein_bind   lac operator (fragment): The lac repressor binds to the lac operator to inhibit transcription in E. coli. This inhibition can be relieved by adding lactose or isopropyl-β-D-thiogalactopyranoside (IPTG). lac repressor encoded by lacI
   1702..1720    +  promoter       T7 promoter: promoter for bacteriophage T7 RNA polymerase
   1721..1745    +  protein_bind   lac operator: The lac repressor binds to the lac operator to inhibit transcription in E. coli. This inhibition can be relieved by adding lactose or isopropyl-β-D-thiogalactopyranoside (IPTG). lac repressor encoded by lacI
   1760..1782    +  RBS            RBS: efficient ribosome binding site from bacteriophage T7 gene 10 (Olins and Rangwala, 1989)
   1820..1837    +  CDS            9xHis (fragment): 9xHis affinity tag
   1847..1896    +  CDS            SET1 (fragment): solubility-enhancement tag derived from T7 phage gene 10B
   1904..1951    +  terminator     T7 terminator: transcription terminator for bacteriophage T7 RNA polymerase
   2024..219     -  CDS            CmR (across the origin): chloramphenicol acetyltransferase; cat; confers resistance to chloramphenicol
