[The description below was written by a language model from this plasmid's Addgene catalogue record and pLannotate feature annotations shown in this document.]
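Description:
pNP561 is a small (about 2.5 kb) empty bacterial expression backbone built on pNP372, designed as a Golden Gate landing pad into which a recombination target sequence and a recombinase coding sequence can be assembled. The record describes it as the backbone for an "LT-RT" target configuration with T7-driven recombinase expression, developed for work on bridge RNA-guided programmable recombination of target and donor DNA. It carries no insert as deposited. The plasmid replicates from a p15A origin, which gives low-to-medium copy number and is compatible with ColE1-type plasmids, so it can be maintained alongside a second plasmid in the same E. coli cell. Selection is by chloramphenicol, through a chloramphenicol acetyltransferase gene under its native cat promoter.

The expression cassette follows the classic T7 layout. A T7 promoter is followed directly by a lac operator, making transcription dependent on T7 RNA polymerase and repressible by LacI (relieved by IPTG). Next come the strong phage T7 gene 10 ribosome binding site, a short gap that presumably holds the cloning site for the recombinase, a polyhistidine stretch and a T7 terminator. The histidine stretch matches the catalogued C-terminal 6xHis tag, which would be fused to an inserted open reading frame for detection or affinity purification. Upstream, in the opposite orientation, the annotation finds a fragment of the PLtetO-1 promoter and a partial lac operator. These may belong to the target-side portion of the landing pad, but the record does not explain their role, and the Golden Gate sites themselves are not annotated. Other short hits (IS1, RSF ori, tet promoter and SET1 fragments) are partial matches that probably reflect backbone remnants or sequence similarity rather than functional elements.
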