Addgene plasmid #222723: pNP561
Purpose: (Empty Backbone) Target and Recombinase Golden Gate Landing Pad Backbone for LT-RT with T7 Recombinase
Depositing lab: Patrick Hsu. Depositing organization: Arc Institute. Publication: Bridge RNAs direct programmable recombination of target and donor DNA. Durrant MG, Perry NT, Pai JJ, Jangid AR, Athukoralage JS, Hiraizumi M, McSpedon JP, Pawluk A, Nishimasu H, Konermann S, Hsu PD. Nature. 2024 Jun;630(8018):984-993. doi: 10.1038/s41586-024-07552-4. Epub 2024 Jun 26. PubMed 38926615.
Backbone
  Vector backbone: pNP372 - p15A Ori
  Vector type: Bacterial Expression
  Tag / fusion protein: 6xHis (C terminal on backbone)
Growth in bacteria
  Bacterial resistance: Chloramphenicol, 25 μg/mL
  Growth temperature: 37°C
  Growth strain: NEB Stable
  Copy number: Low Copy
Gene/Insert
  Gene/Insert name: None
  Tag / fusion protein: 6xHis (C terminal on backbone)
Terms and licenses: Academic/Nonprofit Terms; Industry Terms: Not Available to Industry
Depositor comments: Please visit https://doi.org/10.1101/2024.01.24.577089 for bioRxiv preprint.
How to cite: pNP561 was a gift from Patrick Hsu (Addgene plasmid # 222723 ; http://n2t.net/addgene:222723 ; RRID:Addgene_222723)
